Addgene plasmid #167999: AP-VAMP1(X)
Purpose: positive selection PACE Accessory Plasmid
Depositing lab: David Liu. Depositing organization: Broad Institute. Publication: Phage-assisted evolution of botulinum neurotoxin proteases with reprogrammed specificity. Blum TR, Liu H, Packer MS, Xiong X, Lee PG, Zhang S, Richter M, Minasov G, Satchell KJF, Dong M, Liu DR. Science. 2021 Feb 19;371(6531):803-810. doi: 10.1126/science.abf5972. PubMed 33602850.
Backbone
  Vector backbone: SC101
  Backbone manufacturer: David Liu Lab
  Vector type: Synthetic Biology
Growth in bacteria
  Bacterial resistance: Ampicillin, 100 μg/mL
  Growth temperature: 37°C
  Growth strain: DH5alpha
  Copy number: Low Copy
Gene/Insert
  Gene/Insert name: VAMP1(L56-L72)-T7PAP
  Species: Synthetic
  Cloning method: Ligation Independent Cloning
Terms and licenses: Academic/Nonprofit Terms; Industry Terms: Not Available to Industry
Depositor comments: Additional insert: gIII/luxAB
How to cite: AP-VAMP1(X) was a gift from David Liu (Addgene plasmid # 167999 ; http://n2t.net/addgene:167999 ; RRID:Addgene_167999)
