[The description below was written by a language model from this plasmid's Addgene catalogue record and pLannotate feature annotations shown in this document.]
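Description:
AP-VAMP1(X) is a low-copy bacterial accessory plasmid for positive selection in phage-assisted continuous evolution (PACE), deposited in connection with work on reprogramming the substrate specificity of botulinum neurotoxin proteases. The roughly 10 kb construct is built on an SC101 backbone. It replicates in E. coli through the pSC101 origin together with the Rep101 (RepA) protein that this origin requires, and it is selected with ampicillin through a bla cassette driven by its own promoter.

The payload is a protease-responsive gene circuit made of two parts. The first is the insert named VAMP1(L56-L72)-T7PAP. In the feature table it appears as a T7 lysozyme fragment followed by the T7 RNA polymerase coding sequence, with a short unannotated gap between them where the VAMP1-derived peptide (residues L56–L72) presumably sits as a linker. T7 lysozyme is a natural inhibitor of T7 RNA polymerase, so tethering the two would keep the polymerase inactive until a protease cuts the linker. The promoter driving this fusion is not annotated in the record.

The second part lies on the opposite strand. There, a T7 promoter drives M13 gene III followed by luxA and luxB from Photorhabdus luminescens, and rrnB T1 terminators insulate the units. Gene III encodes the minor coat protein pIII, which is needed for infectious phage progeny. Cleavage of the VAMP1 sequence by an evolving protease encoded on the selection phage is therefore coupled to phage propagation. The co-transcribed luciferase subunits give a luminescence readout of the same activity. The meaning of the "(X)" in the name is not explained in the record.
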