Features (pLannotate 1.2.2; 12 found; start..end, strand, type, name):
    101..205     +  promoter       AmpR promoter: bla
    206..1066    +  CDS            AmpR: β-lactamase; bla; confers resistance to ampicillin, carbenicillin, and related antibiotics
   1117..1163    +  terminator     rrnB T1 terminator: transcription terminator T1 from the E. coli rrnB gene
   1347..1798    +  CDS            T7 lysozyme (fragment): lysozyme from bacteriophage T7 inhibitor of T7 RNA polymerase
   1908..4553    +  CDS            RPOL_BPT7: Experimental evidence at protein level: Swiss-Prot protein existence level 1. Highly processive DNA-dependent RNA polymerase that catalyzes the transcription of class II and class III viral genes. Recognizes a specific promoter sequence and enters first into an 'abortive phase' where very short transcripts are synthesized and released before proceeding to the processive transcription of long RNA chains. Unwinds the double-stranded DNA to expose the coding strand for templating. Participates in the initiation of viral DNA replication presumably by making primers accessible to the DNA polymerase
   4653..5633    -  CDS            LuxB: LuxB luciferase subunit; luxB; from the Photorhabdus luminescens bioluminescence operon
   5697..6776    -  CDS            luxA (sequence partly withheld): LUXA1_PHOLU - Experimental evidence at protein level: Swiss-Prot protein existence level 1. Light-emitting reaction in luminous bacteria. From Photorhabdus luminescens (Xenorhabdus luminescens).
   6776..8049    -  CDS            M13 gene III (fragment) (sequence partly withheld): pIII; III; minor coat protein
   8232..8250    -  promoter       T7 promoter: promoter for bacteriophage T7 RNA polymerase
   8275..8319    -  terminator     rrnB T1 terminator: transcription terminator T1 from the E. coli rrnB gene
   8814..9036    +  rep_origin     pSC101 ori: low-copy replication origin that requires the Rep101 protein
   9084..10034   +  CDS            Rep101: RepA protein needed for replication with the pSC101 origin; rep101
>Addgene plasmid #167999 | AP-VAMP1(X) | addgene full sequence | sequence record 346777 | Addgene NGS Result
TATTTGGCCTAAGGGCCTCGTGATACGCCTATTTTTATAGGTTAATGTCATGATAATAATGGTTTCTTAG
ACGTCAGGTGGCACTTTTCGGGGAAATGTGCGCGGAACCCCTATTTGTTTATTTTTCTAAATACATTCAA
ATATGTATCCGCTCATGAGACAATAACCCTGATAAATGCTTCAATAATATTGAAAAAGGAAGAGTATGAG
TATTCAACATTTCCGTGTCGCCCTTATTCCCTTTTTTGCGGCATTTTGCCTTCCTGTTTTTGCTCACCCA
GAAACGCTGGTGAAAGTAAAAGATGCTGAAGATCAGTTGGGTGCACGAGTGGGTTACATCGAACTGGATC
TCAACAGCGGTAAGATCCTTGAGAGTTTTCGCCCCGAAGAACGTTTTCCAATGATGAGCACTTTTAAAGT
TCTGCTATGTGGCGCGGTATTATCCCGTATTGACGCCGGGCAAGAGCAACTCGGTCGCCGCATACACTAT
TCTCAGAATGACTTGGTTGAGTACTCACCAGTCACAGAAAAGCATCTTACGGATGGCATAACAGTAAGAG
AATTATGCAGTGCTGCCATAACCATGAGTGATAACACTGCGGCCAACTTACTTCTGACAACGATCGGAGG
ACCGAAGGAGCTAACCGCTTTTTTGCACAACATGGGGGATCATGTAACTCGCCTTGATCGTTGGGAACCG
GAGCTGAATGAAGCCATACCAAACGACGAGCGTGACACCACGATGCCTGTAGCAATGGCAACAACGTTGC
GCAAACTATTAACTGGCGAACTACTTACTCTAGCTTCCCGGCAACAATTAATAGACTGGATGGAGGCGGA
TAAAGTTGCAGGACCACTTCTGCGCTCGGCCCTTCCGGCTGGCTGGTTTATTGCTGATAAATCTGGAGCC
GGTGAGCGTGGGTCTCGCGGTATCATTGCAGCACTGGGGCCAGATGGTAAGCCCTCCCGTATCGTAGTTA
TCTACACGACGGGGAGTCAGGCAACTATGGATGAACGAAATAGACAGATCGCTGAGATAGGTGCCTCACT
GATTAAGCATTGGTAACGTAATGCTCTGCCAGTGTTACAACCAATTAACCAATTCTGATTTCCGGTCAAA
TAAAACGAAAGGCTCAGTCGAAAGACTGGGCCTTTCGTTTTATTCTAGAGCACAGCTAACACCACGTCGT
CCCTATCTGCTGCCCTAGGTCTATGAGTGGTTGCTGGATAACTTTACGGGCATGCATAAGGCTCGTAATA
TATATTCAGGGAGACCACAACGGTTTCCCTCTACAAATAATTTTGTTTAACTTTTACTAGAGTTCCTTCC
TCGAAAGGAAAAAAAAATGGCTCGTGTACAGTTTAAACAACGTGAATCTACTGACGCAATCTTTGTTCAC
TGCTCGGCTACCAAGCCAAGTCAGAATGTTGGTGTCCGTGAGATTCGCCAGTGGCACAAAGAGCAGGGTT
GGCTCGATGTGGGATACCACTTTATCATCAAGCGAGACGGTACTGTGGAGGCAGGACGAGATGAGATGGC
TGTAGGCTCTCACGCTAAGGGTTACAACCACAACTCTATCGGCGTCTGCCTTGTTGGTGGTATCGACGAT
AAAGGTAAGTTCGACGCTAACTTTACGCCAGCCCAAATGCAATCCCTTCGCTCACTGCTTGTCACACTGC
TGGCTAAGTACGAAGGCGCTGTGCTTCGCGCCCATCATGAGGTGGCGCCGAAGGCTTCCCCTTCGTTCGA
CCTTAAGCGTTGGTGGGAGAAGAACGAACTGGTCACATCTGACCGTGGTAGCGGCGGTGGTGCGAGTGGT
GGTGCGCTGGAACGTGATCAGAAACTGTCTGAACTGGACGACCGTGCTGACGCTCTGGGCGGTAGCGCAG
GCAGTGGAGCGGGCGGTAACACGATTAACATCGCTAAGAACGACTTCTCTGACATCGAACTGGCTGCTAT
CCCGTTCAACACTCTGGCTGACCATTACGGTGAGCGTTTAGCTCGCGAACAGTTGGCCCTTGAGCATGAG
TCTTACGAGATGGGTGAAGCACGCTTCCGCAAGATGTTTGAGCGTCAACTTAAAGCTGGTGAGGTTGCGG
ATAACGCTGCCGCTAAGCCTCTCATCACTACCCTACTCCCTAAGATGATTGCACGCATCAACGACTGGTT
TGAGGAAGTGAAAGCTAAGCGCGGCAAGCGCCCGACAGCCTTCCAGTTCCTGCAAGAAATCAAGCCGGAA
GCCGTAGCGTACATCACCATTAAGACCACTCTGGCTTGCCTAACCAGTGCTGACAATACAACCGTTCAGG
CTGTAGCAAGCGCAATCGGTCGGGCCATTGAGGACGAGGCTCGCTTCGGTCGTATCCGTGACCTTGAAGC
TAAGCACTTCAAGAAAAACGTTGAGGAACAACTCAACAAGCGCGTAGGGCACGTCTACAAGAAAGCATTT
ATGCAAGTTGTCGAGGCTGACATGCTCTCTAAGGGTCTACTCGGTGGCGAGGCGTGGTCTTCGTGGCATA
AGGAAGACTCTATTCATGTAGGAGTACGCTGCATCGAGATGCTCATTGAGTCAACCGGAATGGTTAGCTT
ACACCGCCAAAATGCTGGCGTAGTAGGTCAAGACTCTGAGACTATCGAACTCGCACCTGAATACGCTGAG
GCTATCGCAACCCGTGCAGGTGCGCTGGCTGGCATCTCTCCGATGTTCCAACCTTGCGTAGTTCCTCCTA
AGCCGTGGACTGGCATTACTGGTGGTGGCTATTGGGCTAACGGTCGTCGTCCTCTGGCGCTGGTGCGTAC
TCACAGTAAGAAAGCACTGATGCGCTACGAAGACGTTTACATGCCTGAGGTGTACAAAGCGATTAACATT
GCGCAAAACACCGCATGGAAAATCAACAAGAAAGTCCTAGCGGTCGCCAACGTAATCACCAAGTGGAAGC
ATTGTCCGGTCGAGGACATCCCTGCGATTGAGCGTGAAGAACTCCCGATGAAACCGGAAGACATCGACAT
GAATCCTGAGGCTCTCACCGCGTGGAAACGTGCTGCCGCTGCTGTGTACCGCAAGGACAAGGCTCGCAAG
TCTCGCCGTATCAGCCTTGAGTTCATGCTTGAGCAAGCCAATAAGTTTGCTAACCATAAGGCCATCTGGT
TCCCTTACAACATGGACTGGCGCGGTCGTGTTTACGCTGTGTCAATGTTCAACCCGCAAGGTAACGATAT
GACCAAAGGACTGCTTACGCTGGCGAAAGGTAAACCAATCGGTAAGGAAGGTTACTACTGGCTGAAAATC
CACGGTGCAAACTGTGCGGGTGTCGATAAGGTTCCGTTCCCTGAGCGCATCAAGTTCATTGAGGAAAACC
ACGAGAACATCATGGCTTGCGCTAAGTCTCCACTGGAGAACACTTGGTGGGCTGAGCAAGATTCTCCGTT
CTGCTTCCTTGCGTTCTGCTTTGAGTACGCTGGGGTACAGCACCACGGCCTGAGCTATAACTGCTCCCTT
CCGCTGGCGTTTGACGGGTCTTGCTCTGGCATCCAGCACTTCTCCGCGATGCTCCGAGATGAGGTAGGTG
GTCGCGCGGTTAACTTGCTTCCTAGTGAAACCGTTCAGGACATCTACGGGATTGTTGCTAAGAAAGTCAA
CGAGATTCTACAAGCAGACGCAATCAATGGGACCGATAACGAAGTAGTTACCGTGACCGATGAGAACACT
GGTGAAATCTCTGAGAAAGTCAAGCTGGGCACTAAGGCACTGGCTGGTCAATGGCTGGCTTACGGTGTTA
CTCGCAGTGTGACTAAGCGTTCAGTCATGACGCTGGCTTACGGGTCCAAAGAGTTCGGCTTCCGTCAACA
AGTGCTGGAAGATACCATTCAGCCAGCTATTGATTCCGGCAAGGGTCTGATGTTCACTCAGCCGAATCAG
GCTGCTGGATACATGGCTAAGCTGATTTGGGAATCTGTGAGCGTGACGGTGGTAGCTGCGGTTGAAGCAA
TGAACTGGCTTAAGTCTGCTGCTAAGCTGCTGGCTGCTGAGGTCAAAGATAAGAAGACTGGAGAGATTCT
TCGCAAGCGTTGCGCTGTGCATTGGGTAACTCCTGATGGTTTCCCTGTGTGGCAGGAATACAAGAAGCCT
ATTCAGACGCGCTTGAACCTGATGTTCCTCGGTCAGTTCCGCTTACAGCCTACCATTAACACCAACAAAG
ATAGCGAGATTGATGCACACAAACAGGAGTCTGGTATCGCTCCTAACTTTGTACACAGCCAAGACGGTAG
CCACCTTCGTAAGACTGTAGTGTGGGCACACGAGAAGTACGGAATCGAATCTTTTGCACTGATTCACGAC
TCCTTCGGTACCATTCCGGCTGACGCTGCGAACCTGTTCAAAGCAGTGCGCGAAACTATGGTTGACACAT
ATGAGTCTTGTGATGTACTGGCTGATTTCTACGACCAGTTCGCTGACCAGTTGCACGAGTCTCAATTGGA
CAAAATGCCAGCACTTCCGGCTAAAGGTAACTTGAACCTCCGTGACATCTTAGAGTCGGACTTCGCGTTC
GCGTAATGGAGATTTTCAACATGACGCCATGGGCATTAAAAAATGCCCTCTTGGGTTATCAAGAGGGTCA
TTATATTTGCTGAGGAGTGCCGTTAATTAAGTTTAGGTATATTCCGTGTGGTACTTCTTAATATTATCAT
CAACAATATTGATTACATTTTTTTGGCTCATCAAATCATTCATTGGTTCAAAGGACAGCAATACACTTTT
CGCACCACACTTTTCAATTGCCAACTTAGCCGCAGTTATACACTCCGTATAATTTCCGACAGCGTTTTCT
GCAATTATTTCTTCAAGTTTATTTTCGAAATTTTCATTAGGGTGCATTTCAAGAACATAATCACTAATAA
ATGCACGCGTCTCTTGTTTAGCTTTATTACTATCTTCGTTATAGTTAACTAATATCATTAACTGATGGTC
TATCTCTGATAGGTCAACGTCATATTTATCCGCAACGGCTTTATATCTTTCAGCATATTCATATCTAACA
TCATTAGAATCATCCCACTTAAAGATGAGAGGAATACCTTTTTTGGCCGCCCACTCAACAATATGATGAC
TGGTTGCTGTTACATATTTCCGAGGTCCGCCTGGCGTATAAGCATGGGGATTTACAGATATTTTAGGGAA
GCTATAAAAATCGTTATCTGGATTACAATAGCCTGTTGTTAAAGCATCGTTAATGATTTCATAACACTCT
TCAAATAGTTGCTGTTGATATTCAACCGGGCGATTAAAAAAATGCATTTCATCTTTTTTTTCGCAATCAC
TAAACCCTAAAATAAATCTCCCTTCACTTAACTGATCCAATAAGCAAGCTTCCTCCGCTATGCGGACAGG
ATGATGAGTTGTAATGATGTGATTTAATGAACCAATTTTAATTTTCTCTGTTAAACCGAGCAGAAAACCA
GAAACAGTCAGAGGAGCGCCGACAACACCATTATCTGAAAAATGATTTTCATACACTAAAATCTGTTCAA
AATTCAACTTATCAACATACTCCGTTATTTCCTGCATGCGAACTATACTCTGTTCTTGAACAGTTGTTGA
ATTGATGAAGTTAAGGAAGAACAATCCAAATTTGCTACCGCCACCGCCGCTACCGCCACCGCCGCTACCG
CCACCGCCGCTACCGCCACCGCCATAATATAATAGCGAACGTTGTTTTTCTTTAAGAAATGGCATGACAT
CAGACTGGAAGAGCTTCATGGAAGCAATAATTTCGTCTACTGTTCCATTAGCTTCAAATCCACAACAAAT
ATTTGATATTCCTGTAGCATCAATGTCTTTTTGAATTATGTCAATACATTCCTGCGGCGTTCCCACGGGA
TTGATTTCGTAACTGTAATCAATACGGCGATTAGTATCTTTATGTCCTTTTAATACAAAGTCACGCCACT
GCCCTTTATTGAAATCATAACCTCTTGTTTGGTCTGAATCATCAAAAATAGTCGTAGCATTCACATAAGA
ATCATACCAATGCCCCAGAAATTTCCGGCAAATCTCTTTCGCTTTAATTGAGTCATGATCTACAGATGTT
ATATATGATAAGCAATGGTCGATATTATGAATATCGTGCCCATATTCTTGAGCCACTTCATTATAAAGCT
CAAGTTGTGCTTTCTTTTCGTTAGTATTTATAATCCAACTTAATATCATCGGTAGGCCAAATTGAGCAGC
CCACTCAGTCGTCGAAGCTGATTCAGCCACCACATAAACCGGTGCGCCACCTCTGCTATACGCCGCGGGG
TTTACTTTTACCTTATGGAACTTGATATGTTCATTATCAGCTTCCATATATCCCTCTGTCATGCCATTCT
TTATCAGCCCGTACCAGCATTCCGCTAAGGCGCGACTGTTATTCATATCTGTGCCGAATACGCGAAAGTC
CTTGTTGTAAAGCCCTCGGCAAATACCAAACCGAAATCGTCCTTTTGACATTTGATCCAATAAATTCACA
TCTTCAAGTTGGCGTACTGGATGGGCTGTGGGAAGAACAATAGCGGCAGTTCCTACATTCAATTTTTTAG
TCGCGCCAAGTAAATATGCAGCAGCGACATAAGGGTTACCAAGCAAACCAAACTCCGTGAAATGATGCTC
CAGTAACCATACGGTATCAAAACCACACTCCTCAGAGATGCGACCTAATTTAACCAAACGTTTCATTACC
TCTGTTTGGGAAAATTGGGGAGGTTGGTATGTAAGCAAAAAGTTTCCAAATTTC
[37 nt withheld, positions 6775-6811]
A
[50 nt withheld, positions 6813-6862]
GCGGAACAGGTTGATCTTATCGCAGTCGATACTGAACTCGTAAGGTTTACCAGCGCCAAAGACAAAAGGG
CGACATTCAACCGATTGAGGGAGG
[35 nt withheld, positions 6957-6991]
T
[62 nt withheld, positions 6993-7054]
A
[41 nt withheld, positions 7056-7096]
A
[161 nt withheld, positions 7098-7258]
TCCCTCAGAGC
[82 nt withheld, positions 7270-7351]
GACAGGAGGTTGAGGCAGGTCAGACGATTGG
[176 nt withheld, positions 7383-7558]
C
[305 nt withheld, positions 7560-7864]
T
[98 nt withheld, positions 7866-7963]
G
[85 nt withheld, positions 7965-8049]
TTTTTTTTTCCTTTACTGCACCTGCAGGTCTTTCTTATGAGTTACCTCCTGAACTTGGTAAACAGAACAA
CAAAGCTGCCTGATAGTGGCCTTTATTTTTGGCATAAATAACAGAATAAACACTGCACTGTGTATTCATT
CCAACGAGTGAATACACGGAGCAATGTCGCTCCTTCTTTCTCCCTATAGTGAGTCGTATTAGTAGGGTCC
CTAAGTCTCCTCAGCAAAACGAAAGGCCCAGTCTTTCGACTGAGCCTTTCGTTTTATTTGACCGGATGTC
CTCTTGACAGTAAGACGGGTAAGCCTGTTGATGATACCGCTGCCTTACTGGGTGCATTAGCCAGTCTGAA
TGACCTGTCACGGGATAATCCGAAGTGGTCAGACTGGAAAATCAGAGGGCAGGAACTGCTGAACAGCAAA
AAGTCAGATAGCACCACATAGCAGACCCGCCATAAAACGCCCTGAGAAGCCCGTGACGGGCTTTTCTTGT
ATTATGGGTAGTTTCCTTGCATGAATCCATAAAAGGCGCCTGTAGTGCCATTTACCCCCATTCACTGCCA
GAGCCGTGAGCGCAGCGAACTGAATGTCACGAAAAAGACAGCGACTCAGGTGCCTGATGGTCGGAGACAA
AAGGAATATTCAGCGATTTGCCCGAGCTTGCGAGGGTGCTACTTAAGCCTTTAGGGTTTTAAGGTCTGTT
TTGTAGAGGAGCAAACAGCGTTTGCGACATCCTTTTGTAATACTGCGGAACTGACTAAAGTAGTGAGTTA
TACACAGGGCTGGGATCTATTCTTTTTATCTTTTTTTATTCTTTCTTTATTCTATAAATTATAACCACTT
GAATATAAACAAAAAAAACACACAAAGGTCTAGCGGAATTTACAGAGGGTCTAGCAGAATTTACAAGTTT
TCCAGCAAAGGTCTAGCAGAATTTACAGATACCCACAACTCAAAGGAAAAGGACTAGTAATTATCATTGA
CTAGCCCATCTCAATTGGTATAGTGATTAAAATCACCTAGACCAATTGAGATGTATGTCTGAATTAGTTG
TTTTCAAAGCAAATGAACTAGCGATTAGTCGCTATGACTTAACGGAGCATGAAACCAAGCTAATTTTATG
CTGTGTGGCACTACTCAACCCCACGATTGAAAACCCTACAAGGAAAGAACGGACGGTATCGTTCACTTAT
AACCAATACGCTCAGATGATGAACATCAGTAGGGAAAATGCTTATGGTGTATTAGCTAAAGCAACCAGAG
AGCTGATGACGAGAACTGTGGAAATCAGGAATCCTTTGGTTAAAGGCTTTGAGATTTTCCAGTGGACAAA
CTATGCCAAGTTCTCAAGCGAAAAATTAGAATTAGTTTTTAGTGAAGAGATATTGCCTTATCTTTTCCAG
TTAAAAAAATTCATAAAATATAATCTGGAACATGTTAAGTCTTTTGAAAACAAATACTCTATGAGGATTT
ATGAGTGGTTATTAAAAGAACTAACACAAAAGAAAACTCACAAGGCAAATATAGAGATTAGCCTTGATGA
ATTTAAGTTCATGTTAATGCTTGAAAATAACTACCATGAGTTTAAAAGGCTTAACCAATGGGTTTTGAAA
CCAATAAGTAAAGATTTAAACACTTACAGCAATATGAAATTGGTGGTTGATAAGCGAGGCCGCCCGACTG
ATACGTTGATTTTCCAAGTTGAACTAGATAGACAAATGGATCTCGTAACCGAACTTGAGAACAACCAGAT
AAAAATGAATGGTGACAAAATACCAACAACCATTACATCAGATTCCTACCTACGTAACGGACTAAGAAAA
ACACTACACGATGCTTTAACTGCAAAAATTCAGCTCACCAGTTTTGAGGCAAAATTTTTGAGTGACATGC
AAAGTAAGCATGATCTCAATGGTTCGTTCTCATGGCTCACGCAAAAACAACGAACCACACTAGAGAACAT
ACTGGCTAAATACGGAAGGATCTGAACGGCC
